Addgene plasmid #192596: PRS_8-eOPN3-mScarlet
Purpose: AAV-vector for optogenetic silencing of synaptic terminals from noradrenergic neurons
Depositing lab: Simon Wiegert. Depositing organization: Universitaetsklinikum Hamburg-Eppendorf.
Backbone
  Vector backbone: pAAV2
  Backbone size w/o insert (bp): 4098
  Vector type: Mammalian Expression, AAV
Growth in bacteria
  Bacterial resistance: Ampicillin, 100 μg/mL
  Growth temperature: 37°C
  Growth strain: NEB Stable
  Copy number: High Copy
Gene/Insert
  Gene/Insert name: eOPN3
  Species: Synthetic
  Insert size (bp): 1824
  Promoter: PRSX8
  Tag / fusion protein: ts-mScarlet-ER (C terminal on insert)
  Cloning method: Restriction Enzyme; 5′ cloning site BamHI (not destroyed); 3′ cloning site HindIII (not destroyed)
Terms and licenses: Academic/Nonprofit Terms; Industry Terms: Not Available to Industry
How to cite: PRS_8-eOPN3-mScarlet was a gift from Simon Wiegert (Addgene plasmid # 192596)
