[The description below was written by a language model from this plasmid's Addgene catalogue record and pLannotate feature annotations shown in this document.]
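Description:
PRS_8-eOPN3-mScarlet is an adeno-associated virus transfer plasmid built on a pAAV2 backbone, intended for mammalian expression after packaging into recombinant AAV. It is maintained in bacteria at high copy through a ColE1/pUC-type origin and selected with ampicillin via the β-lactamase gene and its own promoter. An f1 phage origin is also present, along with short remnants of pBR322 bom and rop sequences. The expression cassette lies between AAV2 inverted terminal repeats, which supply the signals for genome replication and encapsidation. The 3′ ITR is annotated in full, whereas only short fragments of the 5′ ITR were detected in the sequenced record, something often seen with these structured repeats.

The payload is eOPN3, a synthetic opsin insert, placed under the PRSX8 promoter, which the record uses to direct expression to noradrenergic neurons. Neither the promoter nor the opsin coding region was recognised by the automated annotation, so they presumably occupy the unannotated stretch upstream of the tag. At its C terminus, eOPN3 is fused to a ts-mScarlet-ER module. A short annotated fragment of the potassium channel KCNJ2 (Kir2.1) sits immediately before the red fluorescent protein mScarlet, consistent with a Kir2.1-derived membrane trafficking signal. The "ER" part of the tag name suggests an ER export motif after the fluorophore, though this is not annotated. Such signals generally improve surface delivery of opsins, while mScarlet allows expressing cells and their projections to be visualised. A WPRE downstream enhances transcript stability and expression, and an SV40 polyadenylation signal terminates the message.

The stated purpose is optogenetic silencing of synaptic terminals from noradrenergic neurons.
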