Features (pLannotate 1.2.2; 15 found; start..end, strand, type, name):
     11..38      +  repeat_region  AAV2 ITR (fragment): inverted terminal repeat of adeno-associated virus serotype 2 inverted
     67..94      +  repeat_region  AAV2 ITR (fragment): inverted terminal repeat of adeno-associated virus serotype 2 inverted
   1452..1511    +  CDS            KCNJ2 (fragment): KCNJ2_HUMAN - Also known as IRK1. Experimental evidence at protein level: Swiss-Prot protein existence level 1. Probably participates in establishing action potential waveform and excitability of neuronal and muscle tissues. Inward rectifier potassium channels are characterized by a greater tendency to allow potassium to flow into the cell rather than out of it. Their voltage dependence is regulated by the concentration of extracellular potassium; as external potassium is raised, the voltage range of the channel opening shifts to more positive voltages. The inward rectification is mainly due t
   1515..2210    +  CDS            mScarlet: mScarlet is a basic (constitutively fluorescent) red fluorescent protein published in 2016, derived from synthetic construct. It has moderate acid sensitivity.
   2256..2844    +  misc_feature   WPRE: woodchuck hepatitis virus posttranscriptional regulatory element
   2907..2990    +  CDS            large T antigen (fragment): large T antigen from SV40 (simian virus 40)
   3013..3094    +  polyA_signal   SV40 poly(A) signal: SV40 polyadenylation signal
   3173..3313    +  repeat_region  AAV2 ITR: inverted terminal repeat of adeno-associated virus serotype 2 inverted
   3318..3369    -  misc_feature   bom (fragment): basis of mobility region from pBR322
   3388..3843    +  rep_origin     f1 ori (sequence partly withheld): f1 bacteriophage origin of replication; arrow indicates direction of (+) strand synthesis
   3844..3893    -  misc_feature   bom (fragment): basis of mobility region from pBR322
   3995..4030    -  CDS            rop (fragment): Rop protein, which maintains plasmids at low copy number; rop
   4125..4229    +  promoter       AmpR promoter: bla
   4230..5090    +  CDS            AmpR: β-lactamase; bla; confers resistance to ampicillin, carbenicillin, and related antibiotics
   5261..5849    +  rep_origin     ori: high-copy-number ColE1/pMB1/pBR322/pUC origin of replication
>Addgene plasmid #192596 | PRS_8-eOPN3-mScarlet | addgene full sequence | sequence record 379306 | Addgene NGS Result
CTGCAGGCAGCTGCGCGCTCGCTCGCTCACTGAGGCCGCCCGGGCGTCGGGCGACCTTTGGTCGCCCGGC
CTCAGTGAGCGAGCGAGCGCGCAGAGAGGGAGTGGCCAACTCCATCACTAGGGGTTCCTGCGGCCGCACG
CGTTTAATTAAAAACGCGTATTAGCTTCCGCTAGACAAATGTGATTACCCCCGCTAGACAAATGTGATTA
CCCGCGCTAGACAAATGTGATTACCCCGCTAGACAAATGTGATTACCCCCCGCTAGACAAATGTGATTAC
CCCCGCTAGACAAATGTGATTACCCGCGCTAGACAAATGTGATTACCCCGCTAGACAAATGTGATTACCC
CCGACCAGGGCATAAATGGCCAGGTGGGACCAGAGATATCGCTAGCAAGGATCCGCCACCATGTACGACG
CCCCCAACGACGTGGCCAGCAGCGTGGCCGACTACGAGGACCTGATGGCCCCCTGGGCCTACAACGCCGC
CGCCATCACCCTGTTCTTCATCGGCTTCTTCGGCTTCTTCCTGAACCTGTTCGTGATCGCCCTGATGAGC
AAGGACATGCAGCTGTGGACCCCCATGAACATCATCCTGTTCAACCTGGTGTGCAGCGACTTCAGCGTGA
GCATCATCGGCAACCCCCTGACCCTGACCAGCGCCATCAGCCACAGGTGGATCTTCGGCAGGACCCTGTG
CGTGGCCTACGGCTTCTTCATGAGCCTGCTGGGCATCACCAGCATCACCACCCTGACCGTGCTGAGCTAC
GAGAGGTACTGCCTGATCAGCAGGCCCTTCAGCAGCAGGAACCTGAGCAGGAAGGGCGCCTTCCTGGCCA
TCTTCTTCATCTGGGGCTACAGCTTCGCCCTGACCAGCCCCCCCCTGTTCGGCTGGGGCGCCTACGTGCA
GGAGGCCGCCAACATCAGCTGCAGCGTGAACTGGGAGAGCCAGACCAAGAACGCCACCACCTACATCATC
TTCCTGTTCGTGTTCGGCCTGGTGGTGCCCCTGATCGTGATCGTGTACAGCTACACCAACATCATCGTGT
ACATGAGGAGGAACAGCGCCAGGGTGGGCAGGATCAACAGGGCCGAGCAGAGGGTGACCAGCATGGTGGC
CGTGATGATCGTGGCCTTCATGGTGGCCTGGACCCCCTACGCCATCTTCGCCCTGATCGAGCAGTTCGGC
CCCCCCGAGCTGATCGGCCCTGGACTGGCTGTGCTGCCTGCTCTGATCGCCAAGAGCAGCATCTGCTACA
ACCCCATCATCTACGTGGGCATGAACACCCAGTTCAGGGCCGCCTTCACCAGGGTGAGGAACAAGGGCGG
CGTGCCCACCGCCGACCAGAACACCACCACCATGCAGAGGGAGCTGACCAAGAGCAGCAGGGACATGGTG
ACCGAGACCAGCCAGGTGGCTCCTGCTCCGCGAGCCCGAGATCCAACCGGTAAGAGCAGGATCACCAGCG
AGGGCGAGTACATCCCCCTGGACCAGATCGACATCAACGTGGTGATGGTGAGCAAGGGCGAGGCAGTGAT
CAAGGAGTTCATGCGGTTCAAGGTGCACATGGAGGGCTCCATGAACGGCCACGAGTTCGAGATCGAGGGC
GAGGGCGAGGGCCGCCCCTACGAGGGCACCCAGACCGCCAAGCTGAAGGTGACCAAGGGTGGCCCCCTGC
CCTTCTCCTGGGACATCCTGTCCCCTCAGTTCATGTACGGCTCCAGGGCCTTCACCAAGCACCCCGCCGA
CATCCCCGACTACTATAAGCAGTCCTTCCCCGAGGGCTTCAAGTGGGAGCGCGTGATGAACTTCGAGGAC
GGCGGCGCCGTGACCGTGACCCAGGACACCTCCCTGGAGGACGGCACCCTGATCTACAAGGTGAAGCTCC
GCGGCACCAACTTCCCTCCTGACGGCCCCGTAATGCAGAAGAAGACAATGGGCTGGGAAGCGTCCACCGA
GCGGTTGTACCCCGAGGACGGCGTGCTGAAGGGCGACATTAAGATGGCCCTGCGCCTGAAGGACGGCGGA
CGCTACCTGGCGGACTTCAAGACCACCTACAAGGCCAAGAAGCCCGTGCAGATGCCCGGCGCCTACAACG
TCGACCGCAAGTTGGACATCACCTCCCACAACGAGGACTACACCGTGGTGGAACAGTACGAACGCTCCGA
GGGCCGCCACTCCACCGGCGGCATGGACGAGCTGTACAAGTTCTGCTACGAGAACGAGGTGTAACTAGAA
TTCAAGCTTATCGATAATCAACCTCTGGATTACAAAATTTGTGAAAGATTGACTGGTATTCTTAACTATG
TTGCTCCTTTTACGCTATGTGGATACGCTGCTTTAATGCCTTTGTATCATGCTATTGCTTCCCGTATGGC
TTTCATTTTCTCCTCCTTGTATAAATCCTGGTTGCTGTCTCTTTATGAGGAGTTGTGGCCCGTTGTCAGG
CAACGTGGCGTGGTGTGCACTGTGTTTGCTGACGCAACCCCCACTGGTTGGGGCATTGCCACCACCTGTC
AGCTCCTTTCCGGGACTTTCGCTTTCCCCCTCCCTATTGCCACGGCGGAACTCATCGCCGCCTGCCTTGC
CCGCTGCTGGACAGGGGCTCGGCTGTTGGGCACTGACAATTCCGTGGTGTTGTCGGGGAAATCATCGTCC
TTTCCTTGGCTGCTCGCCTATGTTGCCACCTGGATTCTGCGCGGGACGTCCTTCTGCTACGTCCCTTCGG
CCCTCAATCCAGCGGACCTTCCTTCCCGCGGCCTGCTGCCGGCTCTGCGGCCTCTTCCGCGTCTTCGCCT
TCGCCCTCAGACGAGTCGGATCTCCCTTTGGGCCGCCTCCCCGCATCGATACCGAGCGCTGCTCGAGAGA
TCTGTGATAGCGGCCATCAAGCTGGCCGCGACTCTAGATCATAATCAGCCATACCACATTTGTAGAGGTT
TTACTTGCTTTAAAAAACCTCCCACACCTCCCCCTGAACCTGAAACATAAAATGAATGCAATTGTTGTTG
TTAACTTGTTTATTGCAGCTTATAATGGTTACAAATAAAGCAATAGCATCACAAATTTCACAAATAAAGC
ATTTTTTTCACTGCATTCTAGTTGTGGTTTGTCCAAACTCATCAATGTATCAGCTTATCGATACCGCATG
CACGTGCGGACCGAGCGGCCGCAGGAACCCCTAGTGATGGAGTTGGCCACTCCCTCTCTGCGCGCTCGCT
CGCTCACTGAGGCCGGGCGACCAAAGGTCGCCCGACGCCCGGGCTTTGCCCGGGCGGCCTCAGTGAGCGA
GCGAGCGCGCAGCTGCCTGCAGGGGCGCCTGATGCGGTATTTTCTCCTTACGCATCTGTGCGGTATTTCA
CACCGCATA
[95 nt withheld, positions 3370-3464]
T
[46 nt withheld, positions 3466-3511]
C
[141 nt withheld, positions 3513-3653]
CCTTTGACGTTGGAGTCCACGTTCTTT
[37 nt withheld, positions 3681-3717]
ACTCTATCTCGGGCTATTCTTTTGATTTATAAGGGATTTTGCCGATTTCGGTCTATTGGTTAAAAAATGA
GCTGATTTAACAAAAATTTAACGCGAATTTTAACAAAATATTAACGTTTACAATTTTATGGTGCACTCTC
AGTACAATCTGCTCTGATGCCGCATAGTTAAGCCAGCCCCGACACCCGCCAACACCCGCTGACGCGCCCT
GACGGGCTTGTCTGCTCCCGGCATCCGCTTACAGACAAGCTGTGACCGTCTCCGGGAGCTGCATGTGTCA
GAGGTTTTCACCGTCATCACCGAAACGCGCGAGACGAAAGGGCCTCGTGATACGCCTATTTTTATAGGTT
AATGTCATGATAATAATGGTTTCTTAGACGTCAGGTGGCACTTTTCGGGGAAATGTGCGCGGAACCCCTA
TTTGTTTATTTTTCTAAATACATTCAAATATGTATCCGCTCATGAGACAATAACCCTGATAAATGCTTCA
ATAATATTGAAAAAGGAAGAGTATGAGTATTCAACATTTCCGTGTCGCCCTTATTCCCTTTTTTGCGGCA
TTTTGCCTTCCTGTTTTTGCTCACCCAGAAACGCTGGTGAAAGTAAAAGATGCTGAAGATCAGTTGGGTG
CACGAGTGGGTTACATCGAACTGGATCTCAACAGCGGTAAGATCCTTGAGAGTTTTCGCCCCGAAGAACG
TTTTCCAATGATGAGCACTTTTAAAGTTCTGCTATGTGGCGCGGTATTATCCCGTATTGACGCCGGGCAA
GAGCAACTCGGTCGCCGCATACACTATTCTCAGAATGACTTGGTTGAGTACTCACCAGTCACAGAAAAGC
ATCTTACGGATGGCATGACAGTAAGAGAATTATGCAGTGCTGCCATAACCATGAGTGATAACACTGCGGC
CAACTTACTTCTGACAACGATCGGAGGACCGAAGGAGCTAACCGCTTTTTTGCACAACATGGGGGATCAT
GTAACTCGCCTTGATCGTTGGGAACCGGAGCTGAATGAAGCCATACCAAACGACGAGCGTGACACCACGA
TGCCTGTAGCAATGGCAACAACGTTGCGCAAACTATTAACTGGCGAACTACTTACTCTAGCTTCCCGGCA
ACAATTAATAGACTGGATGGAGGCGGATAAAGTTGCAGGACCACTTCTGCGCTCGGCCCTTCCGGCTGGC
TGGTTTATTGCTGATAAATCTGGAGCCGGTGAGCGTGGGTCTCGCGGTATCATTGCAGCACTGGGGCCAG
ATGGTAAGCCCTCCCGTATCGTAGTTATCTACACGACGGGGAGTCAGGCAACTATGGATGAACGAAATAG
ACAGATCGCTGAGATAGGTGCCTCACTGATTAAGCATTGGTAACTGTCAGACCAAGTTTACTCATATATA
CTTTAGATTGATTTAAAACTTCATTTTTAATTTAAAAGGATCTAGGTGAAGATCCTTTTTGATAATCTCA
TGACCAAAATCCCTTAACGTGAGTTTTCGTTCCACTGAGCGTCAGACCCCGTAGAAAAGATCAAAGGATC
TTCTTGAGATCCTTTTTTTCTGCGCGTAATCTGCTGCTTGCAAACAAAAAAACCACCGCTACCAGCGGTG
GTTTGTTTGCCGGATCAAGAGCTACCAACTCTTTTTCCGAAGGTAACTGGCTTCAGCAGAGCGCAGATAC
CAAATACTGTTCTTCTAGTGTAGCCGTAGTTAGGCCACCACTTCAAGAACTCTGTAGCACCGCCTACATA
CCTCGCTCTGCTAATCCTGTTACCAGTGGCTGCTGCCAGTGGCGATAAGTCGTGTCTTACCGGGTTGGAC
TCAAGACGATAGTTACCGGATAAGGCGCAGCGGTCGGGCTGAACGGGGGGTTCGTGCACACAGCCCAGCT
TGGAGCGAACGACCTACACCGAACTGAGATACCTACAGCGTGAGCTATGAGAAAGCGCCACGCTTCCCGA
AGGGAGAAAGGCGGACAGGTATCCGGTAAGCGGCAGGGTCGGAACAGGAGAGCGCACGAGGGAGCTTCCA
GGGGGAAACGCCTGGTATCTTTATAGTCCTGTCGGGTTTCGCCACCTCTGACTTGAGCGTCGATTTTTGT
GATGCTCGTCAGGGGGGCGGAGCCTATGGAAAAACGCCAGCAACGCGGCCTTTTTACGGTTCCTGGCCTT
TTGCTGGCCTTTTGCTCACATGTC
