>Addgene plasmid #192596 | PRS_8-eOPN3-mScarlet | depositor partial sequence | sequence record 373161 | eOPN3-mScarlet insert
ATGTACGACGCCCCCAACGACGTGGCCAGCAGCGTGGCCGACTACGAGGACCTGATGGCCCCCTGGGCCT
ACAACGCCGCCGCCATCACCCTGTTCTTCATCGGCTTCTTCGGCTTCTTCCTGAACCTGTTCGTGATCGC
CCTGATGAGCAAGGACATGCAGCTGTGGACCCCCATGAACATCATCCTGTTCAACCTGGTGTGCAGCGAC
TTCAGCGTGAGCATCATCGGCAACCCCCTGACCCTGACCAGCGCCATCAGCCACAGGTGGATCTTCGGCA
GGACCCTGTGCGTGGCCTACGGCTTCTTCATGAGCCTGCTGGGCATCACCAGCATCACCACCCTGACCGT
GCTGAGCTACGAGAGGTACTGCCTGATCAGCAGGCCCTTCAGCAGCAGGAACCTGAGCAGGAAGGGCGCC
TTCCTGGCCATCTTCTTCATCTGGGGCTACAGCTTCGCCCTGACCAGCCCCCCCCTGTTCGGCTGGGGCG
CCTACGTGCAGGAGGCCGCCAACATCAGCTGCAGCGTGAACTGGGAGAGCCAGACCAAGAACGCCACCAC
CTACATCATCTTCCTGTTCGTGTTCGGCCTGGTGGTGCCCCTGATCGTGATCGTGTACAGCTACACCAAC
ATCATCGTGTACATGAGGAGGAACAGCGCCAGGGTGGGCAGGATCAACAGGGCCGAGCAGAGGGTGACCA
GCATGGTGGCCGTGATGATCGTGGCCTTCATGGTGGCCTGGACCCCCTACGCCATCTTCGCCCTGATCGA
GCAGTTCGGCCCCCCCGAGCTGATCGGCCCTGGACTGGCTGTGCTGCCTGCTCTGATCGCCAAGAGCAGC
ATCTGCTACAACCCCATCATCTACGTGGGCATGAACACCCAGTTCAGGGCCGCCTTCACCAGGGTGAGGA
ACAAGGGCGGCGTGCCCACCGCCGACCAGAACACCACCACCATGCAGAGGGAGCTGACCAAGAGCAGCAG
GGACATGGTGACCGAGACCAGCCAGGTGGCTCCTGCTCCGCGAGCCCGAGATCCAACCGGTAAGAGCAGG
ATCACCAGCGAGGGCGAGTACATCCCCCTGGACCAGATCGACATCAACGTGGTGATGGTGAGCAAGGGCG
AGGCAGTGATCAAGGAGTTCATGCGGTTCAAGGTGCACATGGAGGGCTCCATGAACGGCCACGAGTTCGA
GATCGAGGGCGAGGGCGAGGGCCGCCCCTACGAGGGCACCCAGACCGCCAAGCTGAAGGTGACCAAGGGT
GGCCCCCTGCCCTTCTCCTGGGACATCCTGTCCCCTCAGTTCATGTACGGCTCCAGGGCCTTCACCAAGC
ACCCCGCCGACATCCCCGACTACTATAAGCAGTCCTTCCCCGAGGGCTTCAAGTGGGAGCGCGTGATGAA
CTTCGAGGACGGCGGCGCCGTGACCGTGACCCAGGACACCTCCCTGGAGGACGGCACCCTGATCTACAAG
GTGAAGCTCCGCGGCACCAACTTCCCTCCTGACGGCCCCGTAATGCAGAAGAAGACAATGGGCTGGGAAG
CGTCCACCGAGCGGTTGTACCCCGAGGACGGCGTGCTGAAGGGCGACATTAAGATGGCCCTGCGCCTGAA
GGACGGCGGACGCTACCTGGCGGACTTCAAGACCACCTACAAGGCCAAGAAGCCCGTGCAGATGCCCGGC
GCCTACAACGTCGACCGCAAGTTGGACATCACCTCCCACAACGAGGACTACACCGTGGTGGAACAGTACG
AACGCTCCGAGGGCCGCCACTCCACCGGCGGCATGGACGAGCTGTACAAGTTCTGCTACGAGAACGAGGT
GTAA
